>Addgene plasmid #91697 | pET28a-CohIII-CBM-HIS-LPETGG | addgene full sequence | sequence record 181446 | Addgene NGS Result
CGGTTTGCGTATTGGGCGCCAGGGTGGTTTTTCTTTTCACCAGTGAGACGGGCAACAGCTGATTGCCCTT
CACCGCCTGGCCCTGAGAGAGTTGCAGCAAGCGGTCCACGCTGGTTTGCCCCAGCAGGCGAAAATCCTGT
TTGATGGTGGTTAACGGCGGGATATAACATGAGCTGTCTTCGGTATCGTCGTATCCCACTACCGAGATAT
CCGCACCAACGCGCAGCCCGGACTCGGTAATGGCGCGCATTGCGCCCAGCGCCATCTGATCGTTGGCAAC
CAGCATCGCAGTGGGAACGATGCCCTCATTCAGCATTTGCATGGTTTGTTGAAAACCGGACATGGCACTC
CAGTCGCCTTCCCGTTCCGCTATCGGCTGAATTTGATTGCGAGTGAGATATTTATGCCAGCCAGCCAGAC
GCAGACGCGCCGAGACAGAACTTAATGGGCCCGCTAACAGCGCGATTTGCTGGTGACCCAATGCGACCAG
ATGCTCCACGCCCAGTCGCGTACCGTCTTCATGGGAGAAAATAATACTGTTGATGGGTGTCTGGTCAGAG
ACATCAAGAAATAACGCCGGAACATTAGTGCAGGCAGCTTCCACAGCAATGGCATCCTGGTCATCCAGCG
GATAGTTAATGATCAGCCCACTGACGCGTTGCGCGAGAAGATTGTGCACCGCCGCTTTACAGGCTTCGAC
GCCGCTTCGTTCTACCATCGACACCACCACGCTGGCACCCAGTTGATCGGCGCGAGATTTAATCGCCGCG
ACAATTTGCGACGGCGCGTGCAGGGCCAGACTGGAGGTGGCAACGCCAATCAGCAACGACTGTTTGCCCG
CCAGTTGTTGTGCCACGCGGTTGGGAATGTAATTCAGCTCCGCCATCGCCGCTTCCACTTTTTCCCGCGT
TTTCGCAGAAACGTGGCTGGCCTGGTTCACCACGCGGGAAACGGTCTGATAAGAGACACCGGCATACTCT
GCGACATCGTATAACGTTACTGGTTTCACATTCACCACCCTGAATTGACTCTCTTCCGGGCGCTATCATG
CCATACCGCGAAAGGTTTTGCGCCATTCGATGGTGTCCGGGATCTCGACGCTCTCCCTTATGCGACTCCT
GCATTAGGAAGCAGCCCAGTAGTAGGTTGAGGCCGTTGAGCACCGCCGCCGCAAGGAATGGTGCATGCAA
GGAGATGGCGCCCAACAGTCCCCCGGCCACGGGGCCTGCCACCATACCCACGCCGAAACAAGCGCTCATG
AGCCCGAAGTGGCGAGCCCGATCTTCCCCATCGGTGATGTCGGCGATATAGGCGCCAGCAACCGCACCTG
TGGCGCCGGTGATGCCGGCCACGATGCGTCCGGCGTAGAGGATCGAGATCTCGATCCCGCGAAATTAATA
CGACTCACTATAGGGGAATTGTGAGCGGATAACAATTCCCCTGTAGAAATAATTTTGTTTAACTTTAAGA
AGGAGATATACATATGGCGCTCACAGACAGAGGAATGACTTACGATCTCGATCCTAAGGATGGATCATCT
GCTGCTACAAAGCCAGTTCTCGAAGTAACTAAGAAGGTTTTCGACACAGCTGCTGATGCTGCTGGCCAGA
CTGTTACAGTTGAATTCAAGGTTAGCGGTGCAGAAGGCAAGTACGCTACAACTGGTTATCACATCTACTG
GGATGAGAGACTTGAAGTTGTTGCAACCAAGACAGGTGCATACGCTAAGAAGGGCGCAGCTCTTGAAGAT
TCAAGCTTAGCTAAGGCTGAGAACAACGGTAACGGTGTTTTCGTTGCTTCAGGTGCTGATGATGATTTTG
GTGCTGACGGTGTAATGTGGACTGTTGAACTCAAGGTTCCAGCAGACGCTAAGGCTGGCGATGTATATCC
AATCGACGTTGCTTATCAGTGGGATCCTTCAAAGGGTGACCTTTTCACAGATAACAAGGACTCAGCACAG
GGCAAGCTGATGCAGGCTTACTTCTTCACACAGGGTATCAAGTCATCTTCTAATCCTTCAACAGATGAGT
ACCTCGTAAAGGCTAACGCTACATATGCTGATGGTTACATTGCAATCAAGGCTGGTGAGCCAGGCAGTGT
AGTACCATCAACACAGCCTGTAACAACACCACCTGCAACAACAAAACCACCTGCAACAACAATACCGCCG
TCAGATGATCCGAATGCCATGGCCAATACACCGGTATCAGGCAATTTGAAGGTTGAATTCTACAACAGCA
ATCCTTCAGATACTACTAACTCAATCAATCCTCAGTTCAAGGTTACTAATACCGGAAGCAGTGCAATTGA
TTTGTCCAAACTCACATTGAGATATTATTATACAGTAGACGGTCAGAAAGATCAGACCTTCTGGAGTGAC
CATGCTGCAATAATCGGCAGTAACGGCAGCTACAACGGAATTACTTCAAATGTAAAAGGAACATTTGTAA
AAATGAGTTCCTCAACAAATAACGCAGACACCTACCTTGAAATAAGCTTTACAGGCGGAACTCTTGAACC
GGGTGCACATGTTCAGATACAAGGTAGATTTGCAAAGAATGACTGGAGTAACTATACACAGTCAAATGAC
TACTCATTCAAGTCTGCTTCACAGTTTGTTGAATGGGATCAGGTAACAGCATACTTGAACGGTGTTCTTG
TATGGGGTAAAGAACCCGGTGAGCTCAAGCTTCCTAGGTCTAGGCACCACCACCACCACCACGGATCCCT
GGAAGTTCTGTTCCAGGGTCCGCTGCCGGAAACCGGCGGCTAACTCGAGTAAGATCCGGCTGCTAACAAA
GCCCGAAAGGAAGCTGAGTTGGCTGCTGCCACCGCTGAGCAATAACTAGCATAACCCCTTGGGGCCTCTA
AACGGGTCTTGAGGGGTTTTTTGCTGAAAGGAGGAACTATATCCGGATTGGCGAATGGG
[124 nt withheld, positions 2930-3053]
C
[91 nt withheld, positions 3055-3145]
A
[49 nt withheld, positions 3147-3195]
CCTTTGACGTTGGAGTCCACGTTCTTT
[37 nt withheld, positions 3223-3259]
ACCCTATCTCGGTCTATTCTTTTGATTTATAAGGGATTTTGCCGATTTCGGCCTATTGGTTAAAAAATGA
GCTGATTTAACAAAAATTTAACGCGAATTTTAACAAAATATTAACGCTTACAATTTAGGTGGCACTTTTC
GGGGAAATGTGCGCGGAACCCCTATTTGTTTATTTTTCTAAATACATTCAAATATGTATCCGCTCATGAA
TTAATTCTTAGAAAAACTCATCGAGCATCAAATGAAACTGCAATTTATTCATATCAGGATTATCAATACC
ATATTTTTGAAAAAGCCGTTTCTGTAATGAAGGAGAAAACTCACCGAGGCAGTTCCATAGGATGGCAAGA
TCCTGGTATCGGTCTGCGATTCCGACTCGTCCAACATCAATACAACCTATTAATTTCCCCTCGTCAAAAA
TAAGGTTATCAAGTGAGAAATCACCATGAGTGACGACTGAATCCGGTGAGAATGGCAAAAGTTTATGCAT
TTCTTTCCAGACTTGTTCAACAGGCCAGCCATTACGCTCGTCATCAAAATCACTCGCATCAACCAAACCG
TTATTCATTCGTGATTGCGCCTGAGCGAGACGAAATACGCGATCGCTGTTAAAAGGACAATTACAAACAG
GAATCGAATGCAACCGGCGCAGGAACACTGCCAGCGCATCAACAATATTTTCACCTGAATCAGGATATTC
TTCTAATACCTGGAATGCTGTTTTCCCGGGGATCGCAGTGGTGAGTAACCATGCATCATCAGGAGTACGG
ATAAAATGCTTGATGGTCGGAAGAGGCATAAATTCCGTCAGCCAGTTTAGTCTGACCATCTCATCTGTAA
CATCATTGGCAACGCTACCTTTGCCATGTTTCAGAAACAACTCTGGCGCATCGGGCTTCCCATACAATCG
ATAGATTGTCGCACCTGATTGCCCGACATTATCGCGAGCCCATTTATACCCATATAAATCAGCATCCATG
TTGGAATTTAATCGCGGCCTAGAGCAAGACGTTTCCCGTTGAATATGGCTCATAACACCCCTTGTATTAC
TGTTTATGTAAGCAGACAGTTTTATTGTTCATGACCAAAATCCCTTAACGTGAGTTTTCGTTCCACTGAG
CGTCAGACCCCGTAGAAAAGATCAAAGGATCTTCTTGAGATCCTTTTTTTCTGCGCGTAATCTGCTGCTT
GCAAACAAAAAAACCACCGCTACCAGCGGTGGTTTGTTTGCCGGATCAAGAGCTACCAACTCTTTTTCCG
AAGGTAACTGGCTTCAGCAGAGCGCAGATACCAAATACTGTTCTTCTAGTGTAGCCGTAGTTAGGCCACC
ACTTCAAGAACTCTGTAGCACCGCCTACATACCTCGCTCTGCTAATCCTGTTACCAGTGGCTGCTGCCAG
TGGCGATAAGTCGTGTCTTACCGGGTTGGACTCAAGACGATAGTTACCGGATAAGGCGCAGCGGTCGGGC
TGAACGGGGGGTTCGTGCACACAGCCCAGCTTGGAGCGAACGACCTACACCGAACTGAGATACCTACAGC
GTGAGCTATGAGAAAGCGCCACGCTTCCCGAAGGGAGAAAGGCGGACAGGTATCCGGTAAGCGGCAGGGT
CGGAACAGGAGAGCGCACGAGGGAGCTTCCAGGGGGAAACGCCTGGTATCTTTATAGTCCTGTCGGGTTT
CGCCACCTCTGACTTGAGCGTCGATTTTTGTGATGCTCGTCAGGGGGGCGGAGCCTATGGAAAAACGCCA
GCAACGCGGCCTTTTTACGGTTCCTGGCCTTTTGCTGGCCTTTTGCTCACATGTTCTTTCCTGCGTTATC
CCCTGATTCTGTGGATAACCGTATTACCGCCTTTGAGTGAGCTGATACCGCTCGCCGCAGCCGAACGACC
GAGCGCAGCGAGTCAGTGAGCGAGGAAGCGGAAGAGCGCCTGATGCGGTATTTTCTCCTTACGCATCTGT
GCGGTATTTCACACCGCAATGGTGCACTCTCAGTACAATCTGCTCTGATGCCGCATAGTTAAGCCAGTAT
ACACTCCGCTATCGCTACGTGACTGGGTCATGGCTGCGCCCCGACACCCGCCAACACCCGCTGACGCGCC
CTGACGGGCTTGTCTGCTCCCGGCATCCGCTTACAGACAAGCTGTGACCGTCTCCGGGAGCTGCATGTGT
CAGAGGTTTTCACCGTCATCACCGAAACGCGCGAGGCAGCTGCGGTAAAGCTCATCAGCGTGGTCGTGAA
GCGATTCACAGATGTCTGCCTGTTCATCCGCGTCCAGCTCGTTGAGTTTCTCCAGAAGCGTTAATGTCTG
GCTTCTGATAAAGCGGGCCATGTTAAGGGCGGTTTTTTCCTGTTTGGTCACTGATGCCTCCGTGTAAGGG
GGATTTCTGTTCATGGGGGTAATGATACCGATGAAACGAGAGAGGATGCTCACGATACGGGTTACTGATG
ATGAACATGCCCGGTTACTGGAACGTTGTGAGGGTAAACAACTGGCGGTATGGATGCGGCGGGACCAGAG
AAAAATCACTCAGGGTCAATGCCAGCGCTTCGTTAATACAGATGTAGGTGTTCCACAGGGTAGCCAGCAG
CATCCTGCGATGCAGATCCGGAACATAATGGTGCAGGGCGCTGACTTCCGCGTTTCCAGACTTTACGAAA
CACGGAAACCGAAGACCATTCATGTTGTTGCTCAGGTCGCAGACGTTTTGCAGCAGCAGTCGCTTCACGT
TCGCTCGCGTATCGGTGATTCATTCTGCTAACCAGTAAGGCAACCCCGCCAGCCTAGCCGGGTCCTCAAC
GACAGGAGCACGATCATGCGCACCCGTGGGGCCGCCATGCCGGCGATAATGGCCTGCTTCTCGCCGAAAC
GTTTGGTGGCGGGACCAGTGACGAAGGCTTGAGCGAGGGCGTGCAAGATTCCGAATACCGCAAGCGACAG
GCCGATCATCGTCGCGCTCCAGCGAAAGCGGTCCTCGCCGAAAATGACCCAGAGCGCTGCCGGCACCTGT
CCTACGAGTTGCATGATAAAGAAGACAGTCATAAGTGCGGCGACGATAGTCATGCCCCGCGCCCACCGGA
AGGAGCTGACTGGGTTGAAGGCTCTCAAGGGCATCGGTCGAGATCCCGGTGCCTAATGAGTGAGCTAACT
TACATTAATTGCGTTGCGCTCACTGCCCGCTTTCCAGTCGGGAAACCTGTCGTGCCAGCTGCATTAATGA
ATCGGCCAACGCGCGGGGAGAGG
Features (pLannotate 1.2.2; 19 found; start..end, strand, type, name):
   1010..1087    -  promoter       lacI promoter: lacI
   1095..1374    -  CDS            TcR (fragment): tetracycline efflux protein; tet; confers resistance to tetracycline
   1396..1414    +  promoter       T7 promoter: promoter for bacteriophage T7 RNA polymerase
   1415..1439    +  protein_bind   lac operator: The lac repressor binds to the lac operator to inhibit transcription in E. coli. This inhibition can be relieved by adding lactose or isopropyl-β-D-thiogalactopyranoside (IPTG). lac repressor encoded by lacI
   1454..1476    +  RBS            RBS: efficient ribosome binding site from bacteriophage T7 gene 10 (Olins and Rangwala, 1989)
   2204..2680    +  CDS            cipB (fragment): CIPB_HUNTH - Experimental evidence at protein level: Swiss-Prot protein existence level 1. Acts as a scaffolding protein in the cellulosome. It promotes binding of cellulose to the catalytic domains of the cellulolytic enzymes probably through the binding of the nine repeated domains with dockerin domains present in catalytic subunits of the cellulosome. From Hungateiclostridium thermocellum (Clostridium thermocellum).
   2705..2722    +  CDS            9xHis (fragment): 9xHis affinity tag
   2789..2838    +  CDS            SET1 (fragment): solubility-enhancement tag derived from T7 phage gene 10B
   2846..2893    +  terminator     T7 terminator: transcription terminator for bacteriophage T7 RNA polymerase
   2930..3358    +  rep_origin     f1 ori (sequence partly withheld): f1 bacteriophage origin of replication; arrow indicates direction of (+) strand synthesis
   3411..3468    +  promoter       AmpR promoter (fragment): bla
   3477..4292    -  CDS            KanR: aminoglycoside phosphotransferase; aph(3')-Ia; confers resistance to kanamycin in bacteria or G418 (Geneticin®) in eukaryotes
   4414..5002    +  rep_origin     ori: high-copy-number ColE1/pMB1/pBR322/pUC origin of replication
   5188..5327    -  misc_feature   bom: basis of mobility region from pBR322
   5429..5620    -  CDS            rop: Rop protein, which maintains plasmids at low copy number; rop
   5637..6017    +  CDS            YPB1_ECOLX: Protein predicted: Swiss-Prot protein existence level 4. From Escherichia coli.
   6089..6380    -  CDS            TcR (fragment): tetracycline efflux protein; tet; confers resistance to tetracycline
   6395..6416    -  protein_bind   CAP binding site: CAP binding activates transcription in the presence of cAMP. E. coli catabolite activator protein
   6429..1009    -  CDS            lacI (across the origin): lac repressor; lacI; The lac repressor binds to the lac operator to inhibit transcription in E. coli. This inhibition can be relieved by adding lactose or isopropyl-β-D-thiogalactopyranoside (IPTG).
