[The description below was written by a language model from this plasmid's Addgene catalogue record and pLannotate feature annotations shown in this document.]
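Description:
pET28a-CohIII-CBM-HIS-LPETGG is a bacterial expression plasmid built on the Novagen pET28a backbone (about 6.5 kb in total, with a roughly 1.3 kb synthetic insert introduced by Gibson assembly). It is maintained in E. coli under kanamycin selection through the KanR aminoglycoside phosphotransferase gene. It replicates from a pBR322/ColE1-type origin accompanied by the bom region and the rop gene, consistent with its listing as low copy. An f1 origin is also present. The short TcR, AmpR promoter and SET1 matches in the annotation are backbone remnants or partial hits rather than functional elements.

The insert sits in a standard pET cassette: a T7 promoter followed by a lac operator and the T7 gene 10 ribosome binding site, with a T7 terminator downstream and a plasmid-borne lacI gene supplying repressor. Expression therefore depends on T7 RNA polymerase from a DE3-type host and is inducible. The encoded protein is a fusion of a type III cohesin domain with a carbohydrate binding module. The module is annotated as a fragment of the cellulosomal scaffoldin CipB from Clostridium thermocellum, and it carries a C63S substitution that removes its cysteine. The automated annotation does not pick up the cohesin portion, which presumably lies in the unannotated stretch between the RBS and the CBM.

At the C terminus the fusion has a His tag for affinity purification, followed by an LPETGG sortase recognition motif. This motif allows sortase-mediated, post-translational ligation of the purified CohIII-CBM handle to a partner bearing an N-terminal GGG. The associated work used this approach in single-molecule force spectroscopy with elastin-like polypeptide linkers.
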