Addgene plasmid #91697: pET28a-CohIII-CBM-HIS-LPETGG
Purpose: CohIII-CBM handle with C-Terminal Sortase Recognition Sequence LPETGG for Posttranslational Coupling to a N-terminal GGG
Depositing lab: Hermann Gaub. Depositing organization: Ludwig-Maximilians-Universitaet Muenchen (LMU). Publication: Elastin-like Polypeptide Linkers for Single-Molecule Force Spectroscopy. Ott W, Jobst MA, Bauer MS, Durner E, Milles LF, Nash MA, Gaub HE. ACS Nano. 2017 Jun 12. doi: 10.1021/acsnano.7b02694. PubMed 28591514.
Backbone
  Vector backbone: pET28a
  Backbone manufacturer: Novagen
  Backbone size w/o insert (bp): 5215
  Total vector size (bp): 6506
  Vector type: Bacterial Expression
Growth in bacteria
  Bacterial resistance: Kanamycin, 50 μg/mL
  Growth temperature: 37°C
  Growth strain: DH5alpha
  Growth instructions: For protein production transformed NiCo21(DE3) strains in auto induction media were grown for 24 hrs at 37°C.
  Copy number: Low Copy
Gene/Insert
  Gene/Insert name: CohIII-CBM-HIS-LPETGG (alt names: Carbohydrate Binding Module; Cohesin Type III)
  Species: Synthetic
  Insert size (bp): 1290
  Mutation: Cysteine deletion in CBM C63S
  Promoter: T7
  Tag / fusion protein: Sortase-Tag (C terminal on insert); HIS-Tag (C terminal on insert)
  Cloning method: Gibson Cloning
  Sequencing primers: 5′ CCGATCTTCCCCATCGGT; 3′ CTAGTTATTGCTCAGCGGT
Terms and licenses: Academic/Nonprofit Terms; Industry Terms: Not Available to Industry
How to cite: pET28a-CohIII-CBM-HIS-LPETGG was a gift from Hermann Gaub (Addgene plasmid # 91697 ; http://n2t.net/addgene:91697 ; RRID:Addgene_91697)
