>Addgene plasmid #91697 | pET28a-CohIII-CBM-HIS-LPETGG | depositor partial sequence | sequence record 176265 | Reading Frame sequence - fully sequenced
ATGGCGCTCACAGACAGAGGAATGACTTACGATCTCGATCCTAAGGATGGATCATCTGCTGCTACAAAGC
CAGTTCTCGAAGTAACTAAGAAGGTTTTCGACACAGCTGCTGATGCTGCTGGCCAGACTGTTACAGTTGA
ATTCAAGGTTAGCGGTGCAGAAGGCAAGTACGCTACAACTGGTTATCACATCTACTGGGATGAGAGACTT
GAAGTTGTTGCAACCAAGACAGGTGCATACGCTAAGAAGGGCGCAGCTCTTGAAGATTCAAGCTTAGCTA
AGGCTGAGAACAACGGTAACGGTGTTTTCGTTGCTTCAGGTGCTGATGATGATTTTGGTGCTGACGGTGT
AATGTGGACTGTTGAACTCAAGGTTCCAGCAGACGCTAAGGCTGGCGATGTATATCCAATCGACGTTGCT
TATCAGTGGGATCCTTCAAAGGGTGACCTTTTCACAGATAACAAGGACTCAGCACAGGGCAAGCTGATGC
AGGCTTACTTCTTCACACAGGGTATCAAGTCATCTTCTAATCCTTCAACAGATGAGTACCTCGTAAAGGC
TAACGCTACATATGCTGATGGTTACATTGCAATCAAGGCTGGTGAGCCAGGCAGTGTAGTACCATCAACA
CAGCCTGTAACAACACCACCTGCAACAACAAAACCACCTGCAACAACAATACCGCCGTCAGATGATCCGA
ATGCCATGGCCAATACACCGGTATCAGGCAATTTGAAGGTTGAATTCTACAACAGCAATCCTTCAGATAC
TACTAACTCAATCAATCCTCAGTTCAAGGTTACTAATACCGGAAGCAGTGCAATTGATTTGTCCAAACTC
ACATTGAGATATTATTATACAGTAGACGGTCAGAAAGATCAGACCTTCTGGAGTGACCATGCTGCAATAA
TCGGCAGTAACGGCAGCTACAACGGAATTACTTCAAATGTAAAAGGAACATTTGTAAAAATGAGTTCCTC
AACAAATAACGCAGACACCTACCTTGAAATAAGCTTTACAGGCGGAACTCTTGAACCGGGTGCACATGTT
CAGATACAAGGTAGATTTGCAAAGAATGACTGGAGTAACTATACACAGTCAAATGACTACTCATTCAAGT
CTGCTTCACAGTTTGTTGAATGGGATCAGGTAACAGCATACTTGAACGGTGTTCTTGTATGGGGTAAAGA
ACCCGGTGAGCTCAAGCTTCCTAGGTCTAGGCACCACCACCACCACCACGGATCCCTGGAAGTTCTGTTC
CAGGGTCCGCTGCCGGAAACCGGCGGCTAA
